>Addgene plasmid #133794 | pUC19-U6-BsmBI_cassette-Nme/Nme2Cas9-sgRNA (KAC32) | addgene full sequence | sequence record 268076 | Addgene NGS Result
GAGGGCCTATTTCCCATGATTCCTTCATATTTGCATATACGATACAAGGCTGTTAGAGAGATAATTAGAA
TTAATTTGACTGTAAACACAAAGATATTAGTACAAAATACGTGACGTAGAAAGTAATAATTTCTTGGGTA
GTTTGCAGTTTTAAAATTATGTTTTAAAATGGACTATCATATGCTTACCGTAACTTGAAAGTATTTCGAT
TTCTTGGCTTTATATATCTTGTGGAAAGGACGAAACACCCGAGACGATTAATGCGTCTCGGTTGTAGCTC
CCTTTCTCATTTCGGAAACGAAATGAGAACCGTTGCTACAATAAGGCCGTCTGAAAAGATGTGCCGCAAC
GCTCTGCCCCTTAAAGCTTCTGCTTTAAGGGGCATCGTTTTTTTAAGCTTGGGCCGCTCGAGGTACCTCT
CTACATATGACATGTGAGCAAAAGGCCAGCAAAAGGCCAGGAACCGTAAAAAGGCCGCGTTGCTGGCGTT
TTTCCATAGGCTCCGCCCCCCTGACGAGCATCACAAAAATCGACGCTCAAGTCAGAGGTGGCGAAACCCG
ACAGGACTATAAAGATACCAGGCGTTTCCCCCTGGAAGCTCCCTCGTGCGCTCTCCTGTTCCGACCCTGC
CGCTTACCGGATACCTGTCCGCCTTTCTCCCTTCGGGAAGCGTGGCGCTTTCTCATAGCTCACGCTGTAG
GTATCTCAGTTCGGTGTAGGTCGTTCGCTCCAAGCTGGGCTGTGTGCACGAACCCCCCGTTCAGCCCGAC
CGCTGCGCCTTATCCGGTAACTATCGTCTTGAGTCCAACCCGGTAAGACACGACTTATCGCCACTGGCAG
CAGCCACTGGTAACAGGATTAGCAGAGCGAGGTATGTAGGCGGTGCTACAGAGTTCTTGAAGTGGTGGCC
TAACTACGGCTACACTAGAAGAACAGTATTTGGTATCTGCGCTCTGCTGAAGCCAGTTACCTTCGGAAAA
AGAGTTGGTAGCTCTTGATCCGGCAAACAAACCACCGCTGGTAGCGGTGGTTTTTTTGTTTGCAAGCAGC
AGATTACGCGCAGAAAAAAAGGATCTCAAGAAGATCCTTTGATCTTTTCTACGGGGTCTGACGCTCAGTG
GAACGAAAACTCACGTTAAGGGATTTTGGTCATGAGATTATCAAAAAGGATCTTCACCTAGATCCTTTTA
AATTAAAAATGAAGTTTTAAATCAATCTAAAGTATATATGAGTAAACTTGGTCTGACAGTTACCAATGCT
TAATCAGTGAGGCACCTATCTCAGCGATCTGTCTATTTCGTTCATCCATAGTTGCCTGACTCCCCGTCGT
GTAGATAACTACGATACGGGAGGGCTTACCATCTGGCCCCAGTGCTGCAATGATACCGCGAGACCCACGC
TCACCGGCTCCAGATTTATCAGCAATAAACCAGCCAGCCGGAAGGGCCGAGCGCAGAAGTGGTCCTGCAA
CTTTATCCGCCTCCATCCAGTCTATTAATTGTTGCCGGGAAGCTAGAGTAAGTAGTTCGCCAGTTAATAG
TTTGCGCAACGTTGTTGCCATTGCTACAGGCATCGTGGTGTCACGCTCGTCGTTTGGTATGGCTTCATTC
AGCTCCGGTTCCCAACGATCAAGGCGAGTTACATGATCCCCCATGTTGTGCAAAAAAGCGGTTAGCTCCT
TCGGTCCTCCGATCGTTGTCAGAAGTAAGTTGGCCGCAGTGTTATCACTCATGGTTATGGCAGCACTGCA
TAATTCTCTTACTGTCATGCCATCCGTAAGATGCTTTTCTGTGACTGGTGAGTACTCAACCAAGTCATTC
TGAGAATAGTGTATGCGGCGACCGAGTTGCTCTTGCCCGGCGTCAATACGGGATAATACCGCGCCACATA
GCAGAACTTTAAAAGTGCTCATCATTGGAAAACGTTCTTCGGGGCGAAAACTCTCAAGGATCTTACCGCT
GTTGAGATCCAGTTCGATGTAACCCACTCGTGCACCCAACTGATCTTCAGCATCTTTTACTTTCACCAGC
GTTTCTGGGTGAGCAAAAACAGGAAGGCAAAATGCCGCAAAAAAGGGAATAAGGGCGACACGGAAATGTT
GAATACTCATACTCTTCCTTTTTCAATATTATTGAAGCATTTATCAGGGTTATTGTCTCATGAGCGGATA
CATATTTGAATGTATTTAGAAAAATAAACAAATAGGGGTTCCGCGCACATTTCCCCGAAAAGTGCCACCT
GACGTCGCTAGCTGTACAAAAAAGCAGGCTTTAAAGGAACCAATTCAGTCGACTGGATCCGGTACCAAGG
TCGGGCAGGAA
Features (pLannotate 1.2.2; 6 found; start..end, strand, type, name):
      1..241     +  promoter       U6 promoter: RNA polymerase III promoter for human U6 snRNA
    299..390     +  misc_RNA       Nm tracrRNA: trans-activating CRISPR RNA for the Neisseria meningitidis CRISPR/Cas9 system (Hou et al., 2013)
    491..1079    -  rep_origin     ori: high-copy-number ColE1/pMB1/pBR322/pUC origin of replication
   1250..2110    -  CDS            AmpR: β-lactamase; bla; confers resistance to ampicillin, carbenicillin, and related antibiotics
   2111..2215    -  promoter       AmpR promoter: bla
   2253..2270    +  protein_bind   attB1 (fragment): mutant version of attB; recombination site for the Gateway® BP reaction BP Clonase™
