[The description below was written by a language model from this plasmid's Addgene catalogue record and pLannotate feature annotations shown in this document.]
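Description:
pUC19-U6-BsmBI_cassette-Nme/Nme2Cas9-sgRNA (KAC32) is a small (about 2.3 kb) pUC19-derived entry vector for expressing single guide RNAs for the Neisseria meningitidis Cas9 orthologues NmeCas9 and Nme2Cas9 in mammalian cells. It is maintained in E. coli as a high-copy plasmid through the ColE1/pUC-type origin. Selection is with ampicillin, using the β-lactamase gene driven by its native bla promoter. There is no mammalian selection marker or mammalian origin annotated, so in eukaryotic cells it would be expected to act as a transiently delivered guide expression plasmid. It encodes no nuclease, so the Cas9 protein must come from a separate construct.

The payload is a human U6 RNA polymerase III promoter followed by a short interval and then the N. meningitidis tracrRNA-derived scaffold. According to the record, the sgRNA architecture is similar to a previously published design. The gap between the promoter and the scaffold corresponds to the BsmBI cassette named in the title, although the feature table does not annotate it separately. BsmBI is a type IIS enzyme, so digestion removes the placeholder and leaves defined overhangs. Annealed spacer oligonucleotides can then be ligated directly between the U6 transcription start region and the scaffold. The plasmid as deposited carries no targeting spacer, and the guide sequence is listed as unknown. The short attB1 fragment flagged near the bla promoter is only a partial match and is probably an annotation artefact rather than a functional Gateway site. The associated work concerns broad-spectrum anti-CRISPR proteins, which fits use of the vector to generate guides for testing NmeCas9 or Nme2Cas9 activity in cells.
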