Addgene plasmid #133794: pUC19-U6-BsmBI_cassette-Nme/Nme2Cas9-sgRNA (KAC32)
Purpose: U6 promoter sgRNA entry vector used for all NmeCas9 or Nme2Cas9 sgRNAs (clone spacer oligos into BsmBI cassette) - similar to sgRNA architecture from Amrani et al. Genome Biology 2018
Depositing lab: Joseph Bondy-Denomy & Benjamin Kleinstiver. Depositing organization: Massachusetts General Hospital. Publication: Broad-spectrum anti-CRISPR proteins facilitate horizontal gene transfer. Mahendra C, Christie KA, Osuna BA, Pinilla-Redondo R, Kleinstiver BP, Bondy-Denomy J. Nat Microbiol. 2020 Apr;5(4):620-629. doi: 10.1038/s41564-020-0692-2. Epub 2020 Mar 26. PubMed 32218510.
Backbone
  Vector backbone: pUC19
  Vector type: Mammalian Expression
Growth in bacteria
  Bacterial resistance: Ampicillin, 100 μg/mL
  Growth temperature: 37°C
  Growth strain: DH5alpha
  Copy number: High Copy
Gene/Insert
  Gene/Insert name: NmeCas9 and Nme2Cas9 sgRNA entry vector (alt name: KAC32)
  gRNA/shRNA sequence: Unknown
  Species: Synthetic
  Mutation: sgRNA architecture from Amrani et al. Genome Biology 2018
  Promoter: U6
  Cloning method: Restriction Enzyme; 5′ cloning site Unknown (unknown if destroyed)
  Sequencing primers: 5′ oS280-CAGGGTTATTGTCTCATGAGCGG; 3′ n/a
Terms and licenses: Academic/Nonprofit Terms; Industry Terms: Not Available to Industry
How to cite: pUC19-U6-BsmBI_cassette-Nme/Nme2Cas9-sgRNA (KAC32) was a gift from Joseph Bondy-Denomy & Benjamin Kleinstiver (Addgene plasmid # 133794 ; http://n2t.net/addgene:133794 ; RRID:Addgene_133794)
